>Addgene plasmid #247242 | His-GFP | addgene full sequence | sequence record 493792 | Addgene NGS Result
ATCAAAGGATCTTCTTGAGATCCTTTTTTTCTGCGCGTAATCTGCTGCTTGCAAACAAAAAAACCACCGC
TACCAGCGGTGGTTTGTTTGCCGGATCAAGAGCTACCAACTCTTTTTCCGAAGGTAACTGGCTTCAGCAG
AGCGCAGATACCAAATACTGTCCTTCTAGTGTAGCCGTAGTTAGGCCACCACTTCAAGAACTCTGTAGCA
CCGCCTACATACCTCGCTCTGCTAATCCTGTTACCAGTGGCTGCTGCCAGTGGCGATAAGTCGTGTCTTA
CCGGGTTGGACTCAAGACGATAGTTACCGGATAAGGCGCAGCGGTCGGGCTGAACGGGGGGTTCGTGCAC
ACAGCCCAGCTTGGAGCGAACGACCTACACCGAACTGAGATACCTACAGCGTGAGCTATGAGAAAGCGCC
ACGCTTCCCGAAGGGAGAAAGGCGGACAGGTATCCGGTAAGCGGCAGGGTCGGAACAGGAGAGCGCACGA
GGGAGCTTCCAGGGGGAAACGCCTGGTATCTTTATAGTCCTGTCGGGTTTCGCCACCTCTGACTTGAGCG
TCGATTTTTGTGATGCTCGTCAGGGGGGCGGAGCCTATGGAAAAACGCCAGCAACGCGGCCTTTTTACGG
TTCCTGGCCTTTTGCTGGCCTTTTGCTCACATGTTCTTTCCTGCGTTATCCCCTGATTCTGTGGATAACC
GTATTACCGCCTTTGAGTGAGCTGATACCGCTCGCCGCAGCCGAACGACCGAGCGCAGCGAGTCAGTGAG
CGAGGAAGCGGAAGAGCGCCTGATGCGGTATTTTCTCCTTACGCATCTGTGCGGTATTTCACACCGCAAT
GGTGCACTCTCAGTACAATCTGCTCTGATGCCGCATAGTTAAGCCAGTATACACTCCGCTATCGCTACGT
GACTGGGTCATGGCTGCGCCCCGACACCCGCCAACACCCGCTGACGCGCCCTGACGGGCTTGTCTGCTCC
CGGCATCCGCTTACAGACAAGCTGTGACCGTCTCCGGGAGCTGCATGTGTCAGAGGTTTTCACCGTCATC
ACCGAAACGCGCGAGGCAGCTGCGGTAAAGCTCATCAGCGTGGTCGTGAAGCGATTCACAGATGTCTGCC
TGTTCATCCGCGTCCAGCTCGTTGAGTTTCTCCAGAAGCGTTAATGTCTGGCTTCTGATAAAGCGGGCCA
TGTTAAGGGCGGTTTTTTCCTGTTTGGTCACTGATGCCTCCGTGTAAGGGGGATTTCTGTTCATGGGGGT
AATGATACCGATGAAACGAGAGAGGATGCTCACGATACGGGTTACTGATGATGAACATGCCCGGTTACTG
GAACGTTGTGAGGGTAAACAACTGGCGGTATGGATGCGGCGGGACCAGAGAAAAATCACTCAGGGTCAAT
GCCAGCGCTTCGTTAATACAGATGTAGGTGTTCCACAGGGTAGCCAGCAGCATCCTGCGATGCAGATCCG
GAACATAATGGTGCAGGGCGCTGACTTCCGCGTTTCCAGACTTTACGAAACACGGAAACCGAAGACCATT
CATGTTGTTGCTCAGGTCGCAGACGTTTTGCAGCAGCAGTCGCTTCACGTTCGCTCGCGTATCGGTGATT
CATTCTGCTAACCAGTAAGGCAACCCCGCCAGCCTAGCCGGGTCCTCAACGACAGGAGCACGATCATGCG
CACCCGTGGGGCCGCCATGCCGGCGATAATGGCCTGCTTCTCGCCGAAACGTTTGGTGGCGGGACCAGTG
ACGAAGGCTTGAGCGAGGGCGTGCAAGATTCCGAATACCGCAAGCGACAGGCCGATCATCGTCGCGCTCC
AGCGAAAGCGGTCCTCGCCGAAAATGACCCAGAGCGCTGCCGGCACCTGTCCTACGAGTTGCATGATAAA
GAAGACAGTCATAAGTGCGGCGACGATAGTCATGCCCCGCGCCCACCGGAAGGAGCTGACTGGGTTGAAG
GCTCTCAAGGGCATCGGTCGAGATCCCGGTGCCTAATGAGTGAGCTAACTTACATTAATTGCGTTGCGCT
CACTGCCCGCTTTCCAGTCGGGAAACCTGTCGTGCCAGCTGCATTAATGAATCGGCCAACGCGCGGGGAG
AGGCGGTTTGCGTATTGGGCGCCAGGGTGGTTTTTCTTTTCACCAGTGAGACGGGCAACAGCTGATTGCC
CTTCACCGCCTGGCCCTGAGAGAGTTGCAGCAAGCGGTCCACGCTGGTTTGCCCCAGCAGGCGAAAATCC
TGTTTGATGGTGGTTAACGGCGGGATATAACATGAGCTGTCTTCGGTATCGTCGTATCCCACTACCGAGA
TGTCCGCACCAACGCGCAGCCCGGACTCGGTAATGGCGCGCATTGCGCCCAGCGCCATCTGATCGTTGGC
AACCAGCATCGCAGTGGGAACGATGCCCTCATTCAGCATTTGCATGGTTTGTTGAAAACCGGACATGGCA
CTCCAGTCGCCTTCCCGTTCCGCTATCGGCTGAATTTGATTGCGAGTGAGATATTTATGCCAGCCAGCCA
GACGCAGACGCGCCGAGACAGAACTTAATGGGCCCGCTAACAGCGCGATTTGCTGGTGACCCAATGCGAC
CAGATGCTCCACGCCCAGTCGCGTACCGTCTTCATGGGAGAAAATAATACTGTTGATGGGTGTCTGGTCA
GAGACATCAAGAAATAACGCCGGAACATTAGTGCAGGCAGCTTCCACAGCAATGGCATCCTGGTCATCCA
GCGGATAGTTAATGATCAGCCCACTGACGCGTTGCGCGAGAAGATTGTGCACCGCCGCTTTACAGGCTTC
GACGCCGCTTCGTTCTACCATCGACACCACCACGCTGGCACCCAGTTGATCGGCGCGAGATTTAATCGCC
GCGACAATTTGCGACGGCGCGTGCAGGGCCAGACTGGAGGTGGCAACGCCAATCAGCAACGACTGTTTGC
CCGCCAGTTGTTGTGCCACGCGGTTGGGAATGTAATTCAGCTCCGCCATCGCCGCTTCCACTTTTTCCCG
CGTTTTCGCAGAAACGTGGCTGGCCTGGTTCACCACGCGGGAAACGGTCTGATAAGAGACACCGGCATAC
TCTGCGACATCGTATAACGTTACTGGTTTCACATTCACCACCCTGAATTGACTCTCTTCCGGGCGCTATC
ATGCCATACCGCGAAAGGTTTTGCGCCATTCGATGGTGTCCGGGATCTCGACGCTCTCCCTTATGCGACT
CCTGCATTAGGAAGCAGCCCAGTAGTAGGTTGAGGCCGTTGAGCACCGCCGCCGCAAGGAATGGTGCATG
CAAGGAGATGGCGCCCAACAGTCCCCCGGCCACGGGGCCTGCCACCATACCCACGCCGAAACAAGCGCTC
ATGAGCCCGAAGTGGCGAGCCCGATCTTCCCCATCGGTGATGTCGGCGATATAGGCGCCAGCAACCGCAC
CTGTGGCGCCGGTGATGCCGGCCACGATGCGTCCGGCGTAGAGGATCGAGATCGATCTCGATCCCGCGAA
ATTAATACGACTCACTATAGGGGAATTGTGAGCGGATAACAATTCCCCTCTAGAAATAATTTTGTTTAAC
TTTAAGAAGGAGATATACATATGCACCATCATCATCATCATTCTTCTGGTCTGGTGCCACGCGGTTCTGG
TATGAAAGAAACCGCTGCTGCTAAATTCGAACGCCAGCACATGGACAGCCCAGATCTCGTGAGCAAGGGC
GAGGAGCTGTTCACCGGGGTGGTGCCCATCCTGGTCGAGCTGGACGGCGACGTAAACGGCCACAAGTTCA
GCGTGTCCGGCGAGGGCGAGGGCGATGCCACCTACGGCAAGCTGACCCTGAAGTTCATCTGCACCACCGG
CAAGCTGCCCGTGCCCTGGCCCACCCTCGTGACCACCCTGACCTACGGCGTGCAGTGCTTCAGCCGCTAC
CCCGACCACATGAAGCAGCACGACTTCTTCAAGTCCGCCATGCCCGAAGGCTACGTCCAGGAGCGCACCA
TCTTCTTCAAGGACGACGGCAACTACAAGACCCGCGCCGAGGTGAAGTTCGAGGGCGACACCCTGGTGAA
CCGCATCGAGCTGAAGGGCATCGACTTCAAGGAGGACGGCAACATCCTGGGGCACAAGCTGGAGTACAAC
TACAACAGCCACAACGTCTATATCATGGCCGACAAGCAGAAGAACGGCATCAAGGTGAACTTCAAGATCC
GCCACAACATCGAGGACGGCAGCGTGCAGCTCGCCGACCACTACCAGCAGAACACCCCCATCGGCGACGG
CCCCGTGCTGCTGCCCGACAACCACTACCTGAGCACCCAGTCCGCCCTGAGCAAAGACCCCAACGAGAAG
CGCGATCACATGGTCCTGCTGGAGTTCGTGACCGCCGCCGGGATCACTCTCGGCATGGACGAGCTGTACA
AGCCCATGGCTGATATCGGATCCGAATTCGAGCTCCGTCGACAAGCTTGCGGCCGCACTCGAGCACCACC
ACCACCACCACTGAGATCCGGCTGCTAACAAAGCCCGAAAGGAAGCTGAGTTGGCTGCTGCCACCGCTGA
GCAATAACTAGCATAACCCCTTGGGGCCTCTAAACGGGTCTTGAGGGGTTTTTTGCTGAAAGGAGGAACT
ATATCCGGATTGGCGAATGGG
[124 nt withheld, positions 4642-4765]
C
[91 nt withheld, positions 4767-4857]
A
[49 nt withheld, positions 4859-4907]
CCTTTGACGTTGGAGTCCACGTTCTTT
[37 nt withheld, positions 4935-4971]
ACCCTATCTCGGTCTATTCTTTTGATTTATAAGGGATTTTGCCGATTTCGGCCTATTGGTTAAAAAATGA
GCTGATTTAACAAAAATTTAACGCGAATTTTAACAAAATATTAACGCTTACAATTTAGGTGGCACTTTTC
GGGGAAATGTGCGCGGAACCCCTATTTGTTTATTTTTCTAAATACATTCAAATATGTATCCGCTCATGAA
TTAATTCTTAGAAAAACTCATCGAGCATCAAATGAAACTGCAATTTATTCATATCAGGATTATCAATACC
ATATTTTTGAAAAAGCCGTTTCTGTAATGAAGGAGAAAACTCACCGAGGCAGTTCCATAGGATGGCAAGA
TCCTGGTATCGGTCTGCGATTCCGACTCGTCCAACATCAATACAACCTATTAATTTCCCCTCGTCAAAAA
TAAGGTTATCAAGTGAGAAATCACCATGAGTGACGACTGAATCCGGTGAGAATGGCAAAAGTTTATGCAT
TTCTTTCCAGACTTGTTCAACAGGCCAGCCATTACGCTCGTCATCAAAATCACTCGCATCAACCAAACCG
TTATTCATTCGTGATTGCGCCTGAGCGAGACGAAATACGCGATCGCTGTTAAAAGGACAATTACAAACAG
GAATCGAATGCAACCGGCGCAGGAACACTGCCAGCGCATCAACAATATTTTCACCTGAATCAGGATATTC
TTCTAATACCTGGAATGCTGTTTTCCCGGGGATCGCAGTGGTGAGTAACCATGCATCATCAGGAGTACGG
ATAAAATGCTTGATGGTCGGAAGAGGCATAAATTCCGTCAGCCAGTTTAGTCTGACCATCTCATCTGTAA
CATCATTGGCAACGCTACCTTTGCCATGTTTCAGAAACAACTCTGGCGCATCGGGCTTCCCATACAATCG
ATAGATTGTCGCACCTGATTGCCCGACATTATCGCGAGCCCATTTATACCCATATAAATCAGCATCCATG
TTGGAATTTAATCGCGGCCTAGAGCAAGACGTTTCCCGTTGAATATGGCTCATAACACCCCTTGTATTAC
TGTTTATGTAAGCAGACAGTTTTATTGTTCATGACCAAAATCCCTTAACGTGAGTTTTCGTTCCACTGAG
CGTCAGACCCCGTAGAAAAG
Features (pLannotate 1.2.2; 20 found; start..end, strand, type, name):
     15..603     +  rep_origin     ori: high-copy-number ColE1/pMB1/pBR322/pUC origin of replication
    789..928     -  misc_feature   bom: basis of mobility region from pBR322
   1030..1221    -  CDS            rop: Rop protein, which maintains plasmids at low copy number; rop
   1238..1618    +  CDS            YPB1_ECOLX: Protein predicted: Swiss-Prot protein existence level 4. From Escherichia coli.
   1690..1981    -  CDS            TcR (fragment): tetracycline efflux protein; tet; confers resistance to tetracycline
   1996..2017    -  protein_bind   CAP binding site: CAP binding activates transcription in the presence of cAMP. E. coli catabolite activator protein
   2030..3112    -  CDS            lacI: lac repressor; lacI; The lac repressor binds to the lac operator to inhibit transcription in E. coli. This inhibition can be relieved by adding lactose or isopropyl-β-D-thiogalactopyranoside (IPTG).
   3113..3190    -  promoter       lacI promoter: lacI
   3198..3477    -  CDS            TcR (fragment): tetracycline efflux protein; tet; confers resistance to tetracycline
   3503..3521    +  promoter       T7 promoter: promoter for bacteriophage T7 RNA polymerase
   3522..3546    +  protein_bind   lac operator: The lac repressor binds to the lac operator to inhibit transcription in E. coli. This inhibition can be relieved by adding lactose or isopropyl-β-D-thiogalactopyranoside (IPTG). lac repressor encoded by lacI
   3561..3583    +  RBS            RBS: efficient ribosome binding site from bacteriophage T7 gene 10 (Olins and Rangwala, 1989)
   3645..3689    +  CDS            S-Tag: affinity and epitope tag derived from pancreatic ribonuclease A
   3696..4412    +  CDS            EGFP: EGFP is a basic (constitutively fluorescent) green fluorescent protein published in 1996, derived from Aequorea victoria. It is reported to be a rapidly-maturing weak dimer with moderate acid sensitivity.
   4474..4491    +  CDS            9xHis (fragment): 9xHis affinity tag
   4501..4550    +  CDS            SET1 (fragment): solubility-enhancement tag derived from T7 phage gene 10B
   4558..4605    +  terminator     T7 terminator: transcription terminator for bacteriophage T7 RNA polymerase
   4642..5070    +  rep_origin     f1 ori (sequence partly withheld): f1 bacteriophage origin of replication; arrow indicates direction of (+) strand synthesis
   5123..5180    +  promoter       AmpR promoter (fragment): bla
   5189..6004    -  CDS            KanR: aminoglycoside phosphotransferase; aph(3')-Ia; confers resistance to kanamycin in bacteria or G418 (Geneticin®) in eukaryotes
