[The description below was written by a language model from this plasmid's Addgene catalogue record and pLannotate feature annotations shown in this document.]
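Description:
His-GFP is a bacterial expression plasmid that produces EGFP carrying an N-terminal 6xHis tag. It is built on pET30ax, a lab-modified derivative of the pET30 family, and totals about 6.1 kb. The plasmid replicates from a ColE1/pMB1-type origin accompanied by the bom mobility region and the rop gene, which normally holds copy number down (the catalogue lists copy number as unknown). Selection is by kanamycin through an aph(3')-Ia aminoglycoside phosphotransferase gene. An f1 origin is also present, along with short remnants of the tetracycline resistance gene that are non-functional carry-overs from the pBR322 lineage.

The EGFP coding sequence was inserted between BamHI and NotI sites and sits downstream of a T7 promoter fused to a lac operator and the strong T7 gene 10 ribosome binding site, with a T7 terminator at the end of the unit. A plasmid-borne lacI gene under its own promoter supplies lac repressor, so transcription is kept off until IPTG is added in a host that provides T7 RNA polymerase. The annotation detects an S-Tag immediately upstream of EGFP. The N-terminal His tag recorded in the catalogue is not separately annotated, but would lie in the unannotated stretch between the ribosome binding site and the S-Tag. A six-histidine stretch downstream of EGFP is also annotated, and the record does not say whether it is translated, which depends on whether the insert retains a stop codon. The depositor notes that differences between their sequence and the repository sequence have no functional consequence. The purified fluorescent protein would typically serve as a His-tagged reagent or control in binding and pull-down experiments, although the record states only its expression purpose.
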