Addgene plasmid #247242: His-GFP
Purpose: A bacterial expression plasmid encoding GFP with N-terminal His
Depositing lab: Lei Lu. Depositing organization: Nanyang Technological University. Publication: Rab8 and TNPO1 are ciliary transport adaptors for GTPase Arl13b by interacting with its RVEP motif containing ciliary targeting sequence. Mahajan D, Madugula V, Lu L. J Biol Chem. 2023 May;299(5):104604. doi: 10.1016/j.jbc.2023.104604. Epub 2023 Mar 11. PubMed 36907439.
Backbone
  Vector backbone: pET30ax
  Backbone manufacturer: Lu Lab (Madugula et al J Cell Sci. 2016)
  Backbone size w/o insert (bp): 5406
  Total vector size (bp): 6111
  Vector type: Bacterial Expression
Growth in bacteria
  Bacterial resistance: Kanamycin, 50 μg/mL
  Growth temperature: 37°C
  Growth strain: DH5alpha
  Copy number: Unknown
Gene/Insert
  Gene/Insert name: EGFP
  Species: Synthetic
  Promoter: T7 Promoter
  Tag / fusion protein: 6xHis (N terminal on backbone)
  Cloning method: Restriction Enzyme; 5′ cloning site BamHI (unknown if destroyed); 3′ cloning site NotI (unknown if destroyed)
  Sequencing primers: 5′ TAATACGACTCACTATAGGG; 3′ GCTAGTTATTGCTCAGCGG
Terms and licenses: Academic/Nonprofit Terms; Industry Terms: Not Available to Industry
Depositor comments: The depositor confirms that discrepancies between the depositor's sequence and Addgene's sequences have no functional consequences.
How to cite: His-GFP was a gift from Lei Lu (Addgene plasmid # 247242 ; http://n2t.net/addgene:247242 ; RRID:Addgene_247242)
